Addgene plasmid #157057: pD649-HAsp-NCR3-COMP5AP-AviTag-9xHis
Purpose: Mammalian expression of cell-surface protein extracellular domain fused to COMP5AP-AviTag-9xHis. Protein is secreted from cells.
Depositing lab: Chris Garcia. Depositing organization: Stanford University. Publication: A Human IgSF Cell-Surface Interactome Reveals a Complex Network of Protein-Protein Interactions. Wojtowicz WM, Vielmetter J, Fernandes RA, Siepe DH, Eastman CL, Chisholm GB, Cox S, Klock H, Anderson PW, Rue SM, Miller JJ, Glaser SM, Bragstad ML, Vance J, Lam AW, Lesley SA, Zinn K, Garcia KC. Cell. 2020 Aug 20;182(4):1027-1043.e17. doi: 10.1016/j.cell.2020.07.025. PubMed 32822567.
Backbone
  Vector backbone: pD649
  Backbone size w/o insert (bp): 7153
  Vector type: Mammalian Expression
Growth in bacteria
  Bacterial resistance: Ampicillin, 100 μg/mL
  Growth temperature: 37°C
  Growth strain: DH5alpha
  Copy number: High Copy
Gene/Insert
  Gene/Insert name: NCR3 (alt name: NCTR3)
  Species: H. sapiens (human)
  Insert size (bp): 351
  Entrez Gene: NCR3 (a.k.a. 1C7, CD337, LY117, MALS, NKp30)
  Promoter: CMV/SP6
  Tag / fusion protein: COMP5AP-AviTag-9xHis (C terminal on backbone)
  Cloning method: Restriction Enzyme; 5′ cloning site GCGGCCGC (not destroyed); 3′ cloning site GGCGCGCC (not destroyed)
  Sequencing primers: 5′ ATTTAGGTGACACTATAG; 3′ CGTCGCACTCCATCACGGTG
Resource information
  A portion of this plasmid was derived from a plasmid made by: synthesis by ThermoFisher
Terms and licenses: Academic/Nonprofit Terms; Industry Terms: Not Available to Industry
Depositor comments: Some plasmids in this collection may have an IS4-like element ISVsa5 family transposase upstream of the CMV promoter.
How to cite: pD649-HAsp-NCR3-COMP5AP-AviTag-9xHis was a gift from Chris Garcia (Addgene plasmid # 157057 ; http://n2t.net/addgene:157057 ; RRID:Addgene_157057)
