[The description below was written by a language model from this plasmid's Addgene catalogue record and pLannotate feature annotations shown in this document.]
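Description:
pD649-HAsp-NCR3-COMP5AP-AviTag-9xHis is a mammalian expression plasmid built on the pD649 backbone for producing a secreted, multimerised form of the extracellular domain of human NCR3 (NKp30/CD337), an activating receptor of natural killer cells. It is propagated in E. coli as a high-copy plasmid through a ColE1/pUC-type origin and selected with ampicillin via a full-length β-lactamase gene. The annotated sequence also carries an SV40 early promoter/EM7 promoter cassette driving a puromycin N-acetyltransferase gene, followed by a small ble fragment and an SV40 poly(A) signal, which could allow puromycin selection in mammalian cells, although the catalogue entry does not list a mammalian marker. Short KanR, lacZα, f1 ori and rrnB terminator fragments appear to be backbone remnants.

The expression unit uses the CMV immediate-early enhancer and promoter with a portion of CMV intron A, followed by an SP6 promoter that also serves as a sequencing primer site. An N-terminal signal peptide (named "HAsp" in the construct; the annotation tool matched part of this region to an IgH signal sequence) directs secretion of the roughly 350 bp NCR3 ectodomain, which is cloned between retained NotI and AscI sites. It is fused in frame to a segment of rat cartilage oligomeric matrix protein, whose coiled coil assembles into pentamers. This is followed by human placental alkaline phosphatase, an AviTag for enzymatic biotinylation and a polyhistidine tag (9xHis by name, 8xHis annotated), ending at a bGH poly(A) signal. The pentameric alkaline phosphatase fusion gives a high-avidity, enzymatically detectable protein, consistent with the associated screen of human IgSF cell-surface protein interactions. The depositor notes that some plasmids in the collection may carry an IS4-like transposase upstream of the CMV promoter; none is annotated here.
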