Features (pLannotate 1.2.2; 24 found; start..end, strand, type, name):
    119..143     -  CDS            KanR (fragment): aminoglycoside phosphotransferase; aph(3')-Ia; confers resistance to kanamycin
    254..842     +  rep_origin     ori: high-copy-number ColE1/pMB1/pBR322/pUC origin of replication
   1067..1084    +  terminator     rrnB T2 terminator (fragment): transcription terminator T2 from the E. coli rrnB gene
   1109..1128    -  CDS            lacZα (fragment): LacZα fragment of β-galactosidase; lacZ fragment
   1584..1600    +  protein_bind   lac operator: The lac repressor binds to the lac operator to inhibit transcription in E. coli. This inhibition can be relieved by adding lactose or isopropyl-β-D-thiogalactopyranoside (IPTG). lac repressor encoded by lacI
   1843..2146    +  enhancer       CMV enhancer: human cytomegalovirus immediate early enhancer
   2147..2350    +  promoter       CMV promoter: human cytomegalovirus (CMV) immediate early promoter
   2486..2529    +  intron         CMV intron (fragment): modified intron A from human cytomegalovirus
   2581..2599    +  promoter       SP6 promoter: promoter for bacteriophage SP6 RNA polymerase
   2603..2640    +  CDS            IgH signal sequence (fragment): signal sequence from the mouse immunoglobulin heavy chain variable region
   2746..3099    +  CDS            NCR3 (fragment): NCTR3_HUMAN - Also known as 1C7, LY117. Experimental evidence at protein level: Swiss-Prot protein existence level 1. Cell membrane receptor of natural killer/NK cells that is activated by binding of extracellular ligands including BAG6 and NCR3LG1. Stimulates NK cells cytotoxicity toward neighboring cells producing these ligands. It controls, for instance, NK cells cytotoxicity against tumor cells. Engagement of NCR3 by BAG6 also promotes myeloid dendritic cells (DC) maturation, both through killing DCs that did not acquire a mature phenotype, and inducing the release by NK cells of TNFA and
   3196..3375    +  CDS            Comp (fragment): COMP_RAT - Experimental evidence at protein level: Swiss-Prot protein existence level 1. May play a role in the structural integrity of cartilage via its interaction with other extracellular matrix proteins such as the collagens and fibronectin. Can mediate the interaction of chondrocytes with the cartilage extracellular matrix through interaction with cell surface integrin receptors. Could play a role in the pathogenesis of osteoarthritis. Potent suppressor of apoptosis in both primary chondrocytes and transformed cells. Suppresses apoptosis by blocking the activation of caspase-3 and by indu
   3363..4815    +  CDS            SEAP (fragment): secreted alkaline phosphatase from human placenta The natural enzyme has a C-terminal transmembrane sequence that is replaced by a GPI anchor.
   4840..4881    +  CDS            AviTag™ (fragment): peptide tag that allows for enzymatic biotinylation
   4885..4908    +  CDS            8xHis: 8xHis affinity tag
   5054..5165    +  polyA_signal   bGH poly(A) signal: bovine growth hormone polyadenylation signal
   5166..5274    +  rep_origin     f1 ori (fragment): f1 bacteriophage origin of replication; arrow indicates direction of (+) strand synthesis
   5288..5617    +  promoter       SV40 promoter: SV40 enhancer and early promoter
   5665..5712    +  promoter       EM7 promoter: synthetic bacterial promoter&nbsp
   5731..6330    +  CDS            PuroR (fragment): puromycin N-acetyltransferase; pac from Streptomyces; confers resistance to puromycin
   6340..6465    +  CDS            ble (fragment): BLE_KLEPN - Experimental evidence at protein level: Swiss-Prot protein existence level 1. Binding protein with a strong affinity to the bleomycin family of antibiotics. Binds to CL990; an antimitotic-antibiotic compound. From Klebsiella pneumoniae.
   6460..6581    +  polyA_signal   SV40 poly(A) signal: SV40 polyadenylation signal
   6634..7494    -  CDS            AmpR: β-lactamase; bla; confers resistance to ampicillin, carbenicillin, and related antibiotics
   7497..89      -  promoter       AmpR promoter (fragment) (across the origin): bla
>Addgene plasmid #157057 | pD649-HAsp-NCR3-COMP5AP-AviTag-9xHis | addgene full sequence | sequence record 474352 | Addgene NGS Result
TTTCAATATTATTGAAGCATTTATCAGGGTTATTGTCTCATGAGCGGATACATATTTGAATGTATTTAGA
AAAATAAACAAATAGGGGTCAGTGTTACAACCAATTAACCAATTCTGAACATTATCGCGAGCCCATTTAT
ACCTGAATATGGCTCATAACACCCCTTGCTCATGACCAAAATCCCTTAACGTGAGTTACGCGCGCGTCGT
TCCACTGAGCGTCAGACCCCGTAGAAAAGATCAAAGGATCTTCTTGAGATCCTTTTTTTCTGCGCGTAAT
CTGCTGCTTGCAAACAAAAAAACCACCGCTACCAGCGGTGGTTTGTTTGCCGGATCAAGAGCTACCAACT
CTTTTTCCGAAGGTAACTGGCTTCAGCAGAGCGCAGATACCAAATACTGTTCTTCTAGTGTAGCCGTAGT
TAGCCCACCACTTCAAGAACTCTGTAGCACCGCCTACATACCTCGCTCTGCTAATCCTGTTACCAGTGGC
TGCTGCCAGTGGCGATAAGTCGTGTCTTACCGGGTTGGACTCAAGACGATAGTTACCGGATAAGGCGCAG
CGGTCGGGCTGAACGGGGGGTTCGTGCACACAGCCCAGCTTGGAGCGAACGACCTACACCGAACTGAGAT
ACCTACAGCGTGAGCTATGAGAAAGCGCCACGCTTCCCGAAGGGAGAAAGGCGGACAGGTATCCGGTAAG
CGGCAGGGTCGGAACAGGAGAGCGCACGAGGGAGCTTCCAGGGGGAAACGCCTGGTATCTTTATAGTCCT
GTCGGGTTTCGCCACCTCTGACTTGAGCGTCGATTTTTGTGATGCTCGTCAGGGGGGCGGAGCCTATGGA
AAAACGCCAGCAACGCGGCCTTTTTACGGTTCCTGGCCTTTTGCTGGCCTTTTGCTCACATGTTCTTTCC
TGCGTTATCCCCTGATTCTGTGGATAACCGTATTACCGCCTTTGAGTGAGCTGATACCGCTCGCCGCAGC
CGAACGACCGAGCGCAGCGAGTCAGTGAGCGAGGAAGCGGAAGGCGAGAGTAGGGAACTGCCAGGCATCA
AACTAAGCAGAAGGCCCCTGACGGATGGCCTTTTTGCGTTTCTACAAACTCTTTCTGTGTTGTAAAACGA
CGGCCAGTCTTAAGCTCGGGCCCCCTGGGCGGTTCTGATAACGAGTAATCGTTAATCCGCAAATAACGTA
AAAACCCGCTTCGGCGGGTTTTTTTATGGGGGGAGTTTAGGGAAAGAGCATTTGTCAGAATATTTAAGGG
CGCCTGTCACTTTGCTTGATATATGAGAATTATTTAACCTTATAAATGAGAAAAAAGCAACGCACTTTAA
ATAAGATACGTTGCTTTTTCGATTGATGAACACCTATAATTAAACTATTCATCTATTATTTATGATTTTT
TGTATATACAATATTTCTAGTTTGTTAAAGAGAATTAAGAAAATAAATCTCGAAAATAATAAAGGGAAAA
TCAGTTTTTGATATCAAAATTATACATGTCAACGATAATACAAAATATAATACAAACTATAAGATGTTAT
CAGTATTTATTATCATTTAGAATAAATTTTGTGTCGCCCTTAATTGTGAGCGGATAACAATTACGAGCTT
CATGCACAGTGGCGTTGACTCAATATTGGCCATTAGCCATATTATTCATTGGTTATATAGCATAAATCAA
TATTGGCTATTGGCCATTGCATACGTTGTATCTATATCATAATATGTACATTTATATTGGCTCATGTCCA
ATATGACCGCCATGTTGGCATTGATTATTGACTAGTTATTAATAGTAATCAATTACGGGGTCATTAGTTC
ATAGCCCATATATGGAGTTCCGCGTTACATAACTTACGGTAAATGGCCCGCCTGGCTGACCGCCCAACGA
CCCCCGCCCATTGACGTCAATAATGACGTATGTTCCCATAGTAACGCCAATAGGGACTTTCCATTGACGT
CAATGGGTGGAGTATTTACGGTAAACTGCCCACTTGGCAGTACATCAAGTGTATCATATGCCAAGTACGC
CCCCTATTGACGTCAATGACGGTAAATGGCCCGCCTGGCATTATGCCCAGTACATGACCTTATGGGACTT
TCCTACTTGGCAGTACATCTACGTATTAGTCATCGCTATTACCATGGTGATGCGGTTTTGGCAGTACATC
AATGGGCGTGGATAGCGGTTTGACTCACGGGGATTTCCAAGTCTCCACCCCATTGACGTCAATGGGAGTT
TGTTTTGGCACCAAAATCAACGGGACTTTCCAAAATGTCGTAACAACTCCGCCCCATTGACGCAAATGGG
CGGTAGGCGTGTACGGTGGGAGGTCTATATAAGCAGAGCTCGTTTAGTGAACCGTCAGATCGCCTGGAGA
CGCCATCCACGCTGTTTTGACCTCCATAGAAGACACCGGGACCGATCCAGCCTCCGCGGCCGGGAACGGT
GCATTGGAACGCGGATTCCCCGTGCCAAGAGTGACGTAAGTACCGCCTATAGAGTCTATAGGCCCACCCC
CTTGGCTTCGTTAGAACGCGGCTACAATTAATACATAACCTTATGTATCATACACATACGATTTAGGTGA
CACTATAGAATAACATCCACTTTGCCTTTCTCTCCACAGGTGTCCACTCCCAGGTCCAACTGCACCTCGG
TTCTATCGAAAACGCGCCTGCTAGCGCCACCATGAAGACCATCATTGCCCTGAGCTACATCTTCTGCCTG
GTGTTCGCTGCGGCCGCCTTGTGGGTTTCCCAGCCTCCTGAGATTAGAACCCTGGAAGGCAGCAGCGCCT
TCCTGCCTTGTAGCTTTAATGCCTCTCAGGGCAGACTGGCCATCGGCAGCGTGACCTGGTTTAGAGATGA
GGTGGTGCCCGGCAAAGAAGTGCGGAACGGCACACCAGAGTTTAGAGGAAGGCTGGCCCCTCTGGCCAGC
AGCAGATTTCTGCATGATCACCAGGCCGAGCTGCACATCAGAGATGTTCGGGGACACGACGCCAGCATCT
ACGTGTGTAGAGTGGAAGTGCTCGGCCTCGGCGTTGGCACAGGCAATGGAACAAGACTGGTGGTGGAAAA
AGAGCACCCTCAGCTCGGAGGCGCGCCGGAAGATCAAGTTGATCCAAGATTGATTGATGGCAAGGGCGGA
TCTCTGGAGGTGCTGTTCCAGGGACCAGGCGGAAGCGGCAATCCCGGCGGCGATCTGGCCCCCCAGATGC
TGCGCGAGCTGCAGGAGACCAATGCCGCCCTGCAGGACGTGCGCGAGCTGCTGCGCCACCGCGTGAAGGA
GATCACCTTCCTGAAGAACACCGTGATGGAGTGCGACGCCTGCGGTATGCAGCCCTCTAGAGGCTCCGGC
TCCATCATCCCAGTTGAGGAGGAGAACCCGGACTTCTGGAACCGCGAGGCAGCCGAGGCCCTGGGTGCCG
CCAAGAAGCTGCAGCCTGCACAGACAGCCGCCAAGAACCTCATCATCTTCCTGGGCGATGGGATGGGGGT
GTCTACGGTGACAGCTGCCAGGATCCTAAAAGGGCAGAAGAAGGACAAACTGGGGCCTGAGATACCCCTG
GCCATGGACCGCTTCCCATATGTGGCTCTGTCCAAGACATACAATGTAGACAAACATGTGCCAGACAGTG
GAGCCACAGCCACGGCCTACCTGTGCGGGGTCAAGGGCAACTTCCAGACCATTGGCTTGAGTGCAGCCGC
CCGCTTTAACCAGTGCAACACGACACGCGGCAACGAGGTCATCTCCGTGATGAATCGGGCCAAGAAAGCA
GGGAAGTCAGTGGGAGTGGTAACCACCACACGAGTGCAGCACGCCTCGCCAGCCGGCACCTACGCCCACA
CGGTGAACCGCAACTGGTACTCGGACGCCGACGTGCCTGCCTCGGCCCGCCAGGAGGGGTGCCAGGACAT
CGCTACGCAGCTCATCTCCAACATGGACATTGACGTGATCCTAGGTGGAGGCCGAAAGTACATGTTTCGC
ATGGGAACCCCAGACCCTGAGTACCCAGATGACTACAGCCAAGGTGGGACCAGGCTGGACGGGAAGAATC
TGGTGCAGGAATGGCTGGCGAAGCGCCAGGGTGCCCGGTATGTGTGGAACCGCACTGAGCTCATGCAGGC
TTCCCTGGACCCGTCTGTGACCCATCTCATGGGTCTCTTTGAGCCTGGAGACATGAAATACGAGATCCAC
CGAGACTCCACACTGGACCCCTCCCTGATGGAGATGACAGAGGCTGCCCTGCGCCTGCTGAGCAGGAACC
CCCGCGGCTTCTTCCTCTTCGTGGAGGGTGGTCGCATCGACCATGGTCATCATGAAAGCAGGGCTTACCG
GGCACTGACTGAGACGATCATGTTCGACGACGCCATTGAGAGGGCGGGCCAGCTCACCAGCGAGGAGGAC
ACGCTGAGCCTCGTCACTGCCGACCACTCCCACGTCTTCTCCTTCGGAGGCTACCCCCTGCGAGGGAGCT
CCATCTTCGGGCTGGCCCCTGGCAAGGCCCGGGACAGGAAGGCCTACACGGTCCTCCTATACGGAAACGG
TCCAGGCTATGTGCTCAAGGACGGCGCCCGGCCGGATGTTACCGAGAGCGAGAGCGGGAGCCCCGAGTAT
CGGCAGCAGTCAGCAGTGCCCCTGGACGAAGAGACCCACGCAGGCGAGGACGTGGCGGTGTTCGCGCGCG
GCCCGCAGGCGCACCTGGTTCACGGCGTGCAGGAGCAGACCTTCATAGCGCACGTCATGGCCTTCGCCGC
CTGCCTGGAGCCCTACACCGCCTGCGACCTGGCGCCCCCCGCCGGCACCACCGACGCCGCGCACCCGGGT
GGCGGAGGACTGAACGACATCTTCGAGGCTCAGAAAATCGAATGGCACGAACATCACCATCACCATCACC
ATCACCATTAAGGCCGGCCTGTAGTCACTGGCACAACGCGTTACCCGGTAAGCCAATCGGGTATACACGG
TCGTCATACTGCAGACAGGGTTCTTCTACTTTGCAAGATAGTCTTGAGTAGTAAAATAAATAGATAGAGA
AAATCAGCCTCGACTGTGCCTTCTAGTTGCCAGCCATCTGTTGTTTGCCCCTCCCCCGTGCCTTCCTTGA
CCCTGGAAGGTGCCACTCCCACTGTCCTTTCCTAATAAAATGAGGAAATTGCATCACAACACTCAACCCT
ATCTCGGTCTATTCTTTTGATTTATAAGGGATTTTGCCGATTTCGGCCTATTGGTTAAAAAATGAGCTGA
TTTAACAAAAATTTAACGCGAATTAATTCTGTGGAATGTGTGTCAGTTAGGGTGTGGAAAGTCCCCAGGC
TCCCCAGCAGGCAGAAGTATGCAAAGCATGCATCTCAATTAGTCAGCAACCAGGTGTGGAAAGTCCCCAG
GCTCCCCAGCAGGCAGAAGTATGCAAAGCATGCATCTCAATTAGTCAGCAACCATAGTCCCGCCCCTAAC
TCCGCCCATCCCGCCCCTAACTCCGCCCAGTTCCGCCCATTCTCCGCCCCATGGCTGACTAATTTTTTTT
ATTTATGCAGAGGCCGAGGCCGCCTCTGCCTCTGAGCTATTCCAGAAGTAGTGAGGAGGCTTTTTTGGAG
GCCTAGGCTTTTGCAAAAAGCTCCCGGGAGCTTGTATATCCATTTTCGGATCTGATCAGCACGTGTTGAC
AATTAATCATCGGCATAGTATATCGGCATAGTATAATACGACAAGGTGAGGAACTAAACCATGACCGAGT
ACAAGCCCACGGTGCGCCTCGCCACCCGCGACGACGTCCCCAGGGCCGTACGCACCCTCGCCGCCGCGTT
CGCCGACTACCCCGCCACGCGCCACACCGTCGATCCGGACCGCCACATCGAGCGGGTCACCGAGCTGCAA
GAACTCTTCCTCACGCGCGTCGGGCTCGACATCGGCAAGGTGTGGGTCGCGGACGACGGCGCCGCGGTGG
CGGTCTGGACCACGCCGGAGAGCGTCGAAGCGGGGGCGGTGTTCGCCGAGATCGGCCCGCGCATGGCCGA
GTTGAGCGGTTCCCGGCTGGCCGCGCAGCAACAGATGGAAGGCCTCCTGGCGCCGCACCGGCCCAAGGAG
CCCGCGTGGTTCCTGGCCACCGTCGGCGTCTCGCCCGACCACCAGGGCAAGGGTCTGGGCAGCGCCGTCG
TGCTCCCCGGAGTGGAGGCGGCCGAGCGCGCCGGGGTGCCCGCCTTCCTGGAGACATCCGCGCCCCGCAA
CCTCCCCTTCTACGAGCGGCTCGGCTTCACCGTCACCGCCGACGTCGAGGTGCCCGAAGGACCGCGCACC
TGGTGCATGACCCGCAAGCCCGGTGCCTGACACGTGCTACGAGATTTCGATTCCACCGCCGCCTTCTATG
AAAGGTTGGGCTTCGGAATCGTTTTCCGGGACGCCGGCTGGATGATCCTCCAGCGCGGGGATCTCATGCT
GGAGTTCTTCGCCCACCCCAACTTGTTTATTGCAGCTTATAATGGTTACAAATAAAGCAATAGCATCACA
AATTTCACAAATAAAGCATTTTTTTCACTGCATTCTAGTTGTGGTTTGTCCAAACTCATCAATGTATCTT
ATCATGTCTGTATACCGTCGACCTCTAGCTAGAGCTTGGCGTAATCATGGTCATTACCAATGCTTAATCA
GTGAGGCACCTATCTCAGCGATCTGTCTATTTCGTTCATCCATAGTTGCCTGACTCCCCGTCGTGTAGAT
AACTACGATACGGGAGGGCTTACCATCTGGCCCCAGCGCTGCGATGATACCGCGAGAACCACGCTCACCG
GCTCCGGATTTATCAGCAATAAACCAGCCAGCCGGAAGGGCCGAGCGCAGAAGTGGTCCTGCAACTTTAT
CCGCCTCCATCCAGTCTATTAATTGTTGCCGGGAAGCTAGAGTAAGTAGTTCGCCAGTTAATAGTTTGCG
CAACGTTGTTGCCATCGCTACAGGCATCGTGGTGTCACGCTCGTCGTTTGGTATGGCTTCATTCAGCTCC
GGTTCCCAACGATCAAGGCGAGTTACATGATCCCCCATGTTGTGCAAAAAAGCGGTTAGCTCCTTCGGTC
CTCCGATCGTTGTCAGAAGTAAGTTGGCCGCAGTGTTATCACTCATGGTTATGGCAGCACTGCATAATTC
TCTTACTGTCATGCCATCCGTAAGATGCTTTTCTGTGACTGGTGAGTACTCAACCAAGTCATTCTGAGAA
TAGTGTATGCGGCGACCGAGTTGCTCTTGCCCGGCGTCAATACGGGATAATACCGCGCCACATAGCAGAA
CTTTAAAAGTGCTCATCATTGGAAAACGTTCTTCGGGGCGAAAACTCTCAAGGATCTTACCGCTGTTGAG
ATCCAGTTCGATGTAACCCACTCGTGCACCCAACTGATCTTCAGCATCTTTTACTTTCACCAGCGTTTCT
GGGTGAGCAAAAACAGGAAGGCAAAATGCCGCAAAAAAGGGAATAAGGGCGACACGGAAATGTTGAATAC
TCATATTCTTCCTT
