>Addgene plasmid #157057 | pD649-HAsp-NCR3-COMP5AP-AviTag-9xHis | depositor partial sequence | sequence record 303224 | insert (extracellular domain)
TTGTGGGTTTCCCAGCCTCCTGAGATTAGAACCCTGGAAGGCAGCAGCGCCTTCCTGCCTTGTAGCTTTA
ATGCCTCTCAGGGCAGACTGGCCATCGGCAGCGTGACCTGGTTTAGAGATGAGGTGGTGCCCGGCAAAGA
AGTGCGGAACGGCACACCAGAGTTTAGAGGAAGGCTGGCCCCTCTGGCCAGCAGCAGATTTCTGCATGAT
CACCAGGCCGAGCTGCACATCAGAGATGTTCGGGGACACGACGCCAGCATCTACGTGTGTAGAGTGGAAG
TGCTCGGCCTCGGCGTTGGCACAGGCAATGGAACAAGACTGGTGGTGGAAAAAGAGCACCCTCAGCTCGG
A
